Addgene plasmid #123346: pcDNA3-Cerulean3-Cerulean3-FLARE-CKAR
Purpose: Cyan-fluorescent homoFRET/anisotropy-based biosensor for monitoring Protein Kinase C activity.
Depositing lab: Jin Zhang. Depositing organization: University of California, San Diego (UCSD). Publication: Single-color, ratiometric biosensors for detecting signaling activities in live cells. Ross BL, Tenner B, Markwardt ML, Zviman A, Shi G, Kerr JP, Snell NE, McFarland JJ, Mauban JR, Ward CW, Rizzo MA, Zhang J. eLife. 2018 Jul 3;7. pii: 35458. doi: 10.7554/eLife.35458 PubMed 29968564.
Backbone
  Vector backbone: pcDNA3
  Backbone manufacturer: Invitrogen
  Backbone size w/o insert (bp): 5517
  Total vector size (bp): 7494
  Vector type: Mammalian Expression
  Selectable markers: Neomycin (select with G418)
Growth in bacteria
  Bacterial resistance: Ampicillin, 100 μg/mL
  Growth temperature: 37°C
  Growth strain: DH5alpha
  Copy number: High Copy
Gene/Insert
  Gene/Insert name: Cerulean3-Cerulean3-FLARE-CKAR
  Species: S. cerevisiae (budding yeast), Synthetic
  Insert size (bp): 1977
  Promoter: CMV
  Tag / fusion protein: Cerulean3 (N terminal on insert); Cerulean3 (C terminal on insert); 6xHIS (N terminal on backbone); T7 tag (gene 10 leader) (N terminal on backbone); Xpress (TM) tag (N terminal on backbone)
  Cloning method: Restriction Enzyme; 5′ cloning site BamHI (not destroyed); 3′ cloning site EcoRI (not destroyed)
  Sequencing primers: 5′ CMV forward; 3′ BGH reverse
Terms and licenses: Academic/Nonprofit Terms; Industry Terms: Not Available to Industry
How to cite: pcDNA3-Cerulean3-Cerulean3-FLARE-CKAR was a gift from Jin Zhang (Addgene plasmid # 123346 ; http://n2t.net/addgene:123346 ; RRID:Addgene_123346)
