[The description below was written by a language model from this plasmid's Addgene catalogue record and pLannotate feature annotations shown in this document.]
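Description:
pcDNA3-Cerulean3-Cerulean3-FLARE-CKAR is a mammalian expression plasmid of about 7.5 kb, built on the pcDNA3 backbone, that encodes a single-colour, genetically encoded reporter of Protein Kinase C activity. It is propagated in E. coli through a high-copy ColE1/pUC-type origin with ampicillin selection (AmpR under its own bla promoter). An SV40 promoter-driven neo cassette with an SV40 polyadenylation signal allows G418 selection of transfected mammalian cells. The backbone also carries an f1 origin and T7 and SP6 promoters flanking the cloning region. Several short fragment annotations (HIV-1 LTR, ble, lacI, bom) look like backbone remnants or partial similarity matches rather than functional parts.

The roughly 2 kb insert, cloned between BamHI and EcoRI, is expressed from the CMV enhancer/promoter and terminated by the bGH polyadenylation signal. The open reading frame begins with backbone-derived 6xHis, T7 gene 10 leader and Xpress epitope tags. These are followed by mCerulean3, a fragment of the S. cerevisiae checkpoint kinase RAD53, a short unannotated stretch, and a second mCerulean3. In kinase activity reporters of this design, the RAD53 fragment typically serves as a phosphoamino-acid-binding module that engages a phosphorylated kinase substrate peptide. The unannotated segment before the second fluorescent protein presumably holds that PKC substrate and linker, although the record does not state this. Because both fluorophores are the same cyan protein, phosphorylation-driven conformational change alters homoFRET between them and is read out as a change in fluorescence anisotropy rather than as a two-colour emission ratio. The sensor is intended for live-cell imaging of PKC signalling, and occupying only one spectral channel leaves others free for additional probes.
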