Features (pLannotate 1.2.2; 26 found; start..end, strand, type, name):
     28..80      -  misc_feature   bom (fragment): basis of mobility region from pBR322
    235..614     +  enhancer       CMV enhancer: human cytomegalovirus immediate early enhancer
    615..818     +  promoter       CMV promoter: human cytomegalovirus (CMV) immediate early promoter
    814..847     +  LTR            5' LTR (truncated) (fragment): truncated 5' long terminal repeat (LTR) from HIV-1
    863..881     +  promoter       T7 promoter: promoter for bacteriophage T7 RNA polymerase
    922..942     +  CDS            capTEV™ (fragment): composite tag for in vivo biotinylation, TEV protease cleavage, and 6xHis tagging
    943..975     +  CDS            T7 tag (gene 10 leader): leader peptide from bacteriophage T7 gene 10 promotes efficient translation in E. coli
    979..1002    +  CDS            Xpress™ tag: Xpress™ epitope tag, including an enterokinase recognition and cleavage site
   1009..1725    +  CDS            mCerulean3: mCerulean3 is a basic (constitutively fluorescent) cyan fluorescent protein published in 2011, derived from Aequorea victoria. It is reported to be a somewhat slowly-maturing monomer with very low acid sensitivity.
   1735..2157    +  CDS            RAD53 (fragment): RAD53_YEAST - Also known as MEC2, SAD1, SPK1. Experimental evidence at protein level: Swiss-Prot protein existence level 1. Controls S-phase checkpoint as well as G1 and G2 DNA damage checkpoints. Phosphorylates proteins on serine, threonine, and tyrosine. Prevents entry into anaphase and mitotic exit after DNA damage via regulation of the Polo kinase CDC5. Seems to be involved in the phosphorylation of RPH1. From Saccharomyces cerevisiae (strain ATCC 204508 / S288c) (Baker's yeast).
   2266..2982    +  CDS            mCerulean3: mCerulean3 is a basic (constitutively fluorescent) cyan fluorescent protein published in 2011, derived from Aequorea victoria. It is reported to be a somewhat slowly-maturing monomer with very low acid sensitivity.
   3046..3064    -  promoter       SP6 promoter: promoter for bacteriophage SP6 RNA polymerase
   3090..3314    +  polyA_signal   bGH poly(A) signal: bovine growth hormone polyadenylation signal
   3318..3339    +  promoter       SV40 promoter (fragment): SV40 enhancer and early promoter
   3360..3788    +  rep_origin     f1 ori (sequence partly withheld): f1 bacteriophage origin of replication; arrow indicates direction of (+) strand synthesis
   3802..4131    +  promoter       SV40 promoter: SV40 enhancer and early promoter
   4198..4989    +  CDS            neo: KKA2_KLEPN - Also known as kan, nptII. Experimental evidence at protein level: Swiss-Prot protein existence level 1. Resistance to kanamycin, neomycin, paromomycin, ribostamycin, butirosin and gentamicin B. From Klebsiella pneumoniae.
   5013..5171    +  CDS            ble (fragment): BLE_KLEPN - Experimental evidence at protein level: Swiss-Prot protein existence level 1. Binding protein with a strong affinity to the bleomycin family of antibiotics. Binds to CL990; an antimitotic-antibiotic compound. From Klebsiella pneumoniae.
   5166..5287    +  polyA_signal   SV40 poly(A) signal: SV40 polyadenylation signal
   5360..5376    -  protein_bind   lac operator: The lac repressor binds to the lac operator to inhibit transcription in E. coli. This inhibition can be relieved by adding lactose or isopropyl-β-D-thiogalactopyranoside (IPTG). lac repressor encoded by lacI
   5384..5414    -  promoter       lac promoter: promoter for the E. coli lac operon
   5429..5450    -  protein_bind   CAP binding site: CAP binding activates transcription in the presence of cAMP. E. coli catabolite activator protein
   5463..5555    -  CDS            lacI (fragment): lac repressor; lacI; The lac repressor binds to the lac operator to inhibit transcription in E. coli. This inhibition can be relieved by adding lactose or isopropyl-β-D-thiogalactopyranoside (IPTG).
   5738..6326    -  rep_origin     ori: high-copy-number ColE1/pMB1/pBR322/pUC origin of replication
   6497..7357    -  CDS            AmpR: β-lactamase; bla; confers resistance to ampicillin, carbenicillin, and related antibiotics
   7358..7462    -  promoter       AmpR promoter: bla
>Addgene plasmid #123346 | pcDNA3-Cerulean3-Cerulean3-FLARE-CKAR | addgene full sequence | sequence record 307099 | Addgene NGS Result
GACGGATCGGGAGATCTCCCGATCCCCTATGGTGCACTCTCAGTACAATCTGCTCTGATGCCGCATAGTT
AAGCCAGTATCTGCTCCCTGCTTGTGTGTTGGAGGTCGCTGAGTAGTGCGCGAGCAAAATTTAAGCTACA
ACAAGGCAAGGCTTGACCGACAATTGCATGAAGAATCTGCTTAGGGTTAGGCGTTTTGCGCTGCTTCGCG
ATGTACGGGCCAGATATACGCGTTGACATTGATTATTGACTAGTTATTAATAGTAATCAATTACGGGGTC
ATTAGTTCATAGCCCATATATGGAGTTCCGCGTTACATAACTTACGGTAAATGGCCCGCCTGGCTGACCG
CCCAACGACCCCCGCCCATTGACGTCAATAATGACGTATGTTCCCATAGTAACGCCAATAGGGACTTTCC
ATTGACGTCAATGGGTGGAGTATTTACGGTAAACTGCCCACTTGGCAGTACATCAAGTGTATCATATGCC
AAGTACGCCCCCTATTGACGTCAATGACGGTAAATGGCCCGCCTGGCATTATGCCCAGTACATGACCTTA
TGGGACTTTCCTACTTGGCAGTACATCTACGTATTAGTCATCGCTATTACCATGGTGATGCGGTTTTGGC
AGTACATCAATGGGCGTGGATAGCGGTTTGACTCACGGGGATTTCCAAGTCTCCACCCCATTGACGTCAA
TGGGAGTTTGTTTTGGCACCAAAATCAACGGGACTTTCCAAAATGTCGTAACAACTCCGCCCCATTGACG
CAAATGGGCGGTAGGCGTGTACGGTGGGAGGTCTATATAAGCAGAGCTCTCTGGCTAACTAGAGAACCCA
CTGCTTACTGGCTTATCGAAATTAATACGACTCACTATAGGGAGACCCAAGCTTGCGGCCGCCACCATGG
TGCGGGGTTCTCATCATCATCATCATCATGGTATGGCTAGCATGACTGGTGGACAGCAAATGGGTCGGGA
TCTGTACGACGATGACGATAAGGATCCCATGGTGAGCAAGGGCGAGGAGCTGTTCACCGGGGTGGTGCCC
ATCCTGGTCGAGCTGGACGGCGACGTAAACGGCCACAAGTTCAGCGTGTCCGGCGAGGGCGAGGGCGATG
CCACCTACGGCAAGCTGACCCTGAAGTTCATCTGCACCACCGGCAAGCTGCCCGTGCCCTGGCCCACCCT
CGTGACCACCCTGAGCTGGGGCGTGCAGTGCTTCGCCCGCTACCCCGACCACATGAAGCAGCACGACTTC
TTCAAGTCCGCCATGCCCGAAGGCTACGTCCAGGAGCGCACCATCTTCTTCAAGGACGACGGCAACTACA
AGACCCGCGCCGAGGTGAAGTTCGAGGGCGACACCCTGGTGAACCGCATCGAGCTGAAGGGCATCGACTT
CAAGGAGGACGGCAACATCCTGGGGCACAAGCTGGAGTACAACGCCATCCACGGCAACGTCTATATCACC
GCCGACAAGCAGAAGAACGGCATCAAGGCCAACTTCGGCCTCAACTGCAACATCGAGGACGGCAGCGTGC
AGCTCGCCGACCACTACCAGCAGAACACCCCCATCGGCGACGGCCCCGTGCTGCTGCCCGACAACCACTA
CCTGAGCACCCAGTCCAAGCTGAGCAAAGACCCCAACGAGAAGCGCGATCACATGGTCCTGCTGGAGTTC
GTGACCGCCGCCGGGATCACTCTCGGCATGGACGAGCTGTACAAGCGCATGCATAAGTTTTCTCAAGAAC
AGATCGGCGAAAACATTGTGTGCAGGGTCATTTGTACCACGGGTCAAATTCCCATCCGAGATTTGTCAGC
TGATATTTCACAAGTGCTTAAGGAAAAACGATCCATAAAGAAAGTTTGGACATTTGGTAGAAACCCAGCC
TGTGACTATCATTTAGGAAACATTTCAAGACTGTCAAATAAGCATTTCCAAATACTACTAGGAGAAGACG
GTAACCTTTTATTGAATGACATTTCCACTAATGGGACCTGGTTAAATGGGCAAAAAGTCGAGAAGAACAG
CAATCAGTTACTGTCTCAAGGTGATGAAATAACCGTTGGTGTAGGCGTGGAATCAGATATTTTATCTCTG
GTCATTTTCATAAACGACAAATTTAAGCAGTGCCTCGAGCAGAACAAAGTTGATCGCTCTGCAGGTAAGC
CAGGCAGCGGCGAGGGCAGCACCAAGGGCCGATTCAGAAGATTCCAGACGTTGAAGGACAAGGCTAAGGC
CGGCGGCACCGGCGGCAGCGAGCTCATGGTGAGCAAGGGCGAGGAGCTGTTCACCGGGGTGGTGCCCATC
CTGGTCGAGCTGGACGGCGACGTAAACGGCCACAAGTTCAGCGTGTCCGGCGAGGGCGAGGGCGATGCCA
CCTACGGCAAGCTGACCCTGAAGTTCATCTGCACCACCGGCAAGCTGCCCGTGCCCTGGCCCACCCTCGT
GACCACCCTGAGCTGGGGCGTGCAGTGCTTCGCCCGCTACCCCGACCACATGAAGCAGCACGACTTCTTC
AAGTCCGCCATGCCCGAAGGCTACGTCCAGGAGCGCACCATCTTCTTCAAGGACGACGGCAACTACAAGA
CCCGCGCCGAGGTGAAGTTCGAGGGCGACACCCTGGTGAACCGCATCGAGCTGAAGGGCATCGACTTCAA
GGAGGACGGCAACATCCTGGGGCACAAGCTGGAGTACAACGCCATCCACGGCAACGTCTATATCACCGCC
GACAAGCAGAAGAACGGCATCAAGGCCAACTTCGGCCTCAACTGCAACATCGAGGACGGCAGCGTGCAGC
TCGCCGACCACTACCAGCAGAACACCCCCATCGGCGACGGCCCCGTGCTGCTGCCCGACAACCACTACCT
GAGCACCCAGTCCAAGCTGAGCAAAGACCCCAACGAGAAGCGCGATCACATGGTCCTGCTGGAGTTCGTG
ACCGCCGCCGGGATCACTCTCGGCATGGACGAGCTGTACAAGTAAGAATTCTGCAGATATCCATCACACT
GGCGGCCGCTCGAGCATGCATCTAGAGGGCCCTATTCTATAGTGTCACCTAAATGCTAGAGCTCGCTGAT
CAGCCTCGACTGTGCCTTCTAGTTGCCAGCCATCTGTTGTTTGCCCCTCCCCCGTGCCTTCCTTGACCCT
GGAAGGTGCCACTCCCACTGTCCTTTCCTAATAAAATGAGGAAATTGCATCGCATTGTCTGAGTAGGTGT
CATTCTATTCTGGGGGGTGGGGTGGGGCAGGACAGCAAGGGGGAGGATTGGGAAGACAATAGCAGGCATG
CTGGGGATGCGGTGGGCTCTATGGCTTCTGAGGCGGAAAGAACCAGCTGGGGCTCTAGGGGGTATCCCC
[124 nt withheld, positions 3360-3483]
C
[91 nt withheld, positions 3485-3575]
A
[49 nt withheld, positions 3577-3625]
CCTTTGACGTTGGAGTCCACGTTCTTT
[37 nt withheld, positions 3653-3689]
ACCCTATCTCGGTCTATTCTTTTGATTTATAAGGGATTTTGCCGATTTCGGCCTATTGGTTAAAAAATGA
GCTGATTTAACAAAAATTTAACGCGAATTAATTCTGTGGAATGTGTGTCAGTTAGGGTGTGGAAAGTCCC
CAGGCTCCCCAGCAGGCAGAAGTATGCAAAGCATGCATCTCAATTAGTCAGCAACCAGGTGTGGAAAGTC
CCCAGGCTCCCCAGCAGGCAGAAGTATGCAAAGCATGCATCTCAATTAGTCAGCAACCATAGTCCCGCCC
CTAACTCCGCCCATCCCGCCCCTAACTCCGCCCAGTTCCGCCCATTCTCCGCCCCATGGCTGACTAATTT
TTTTTATTTATGCAGAGGCCGAGGCCGCCTCTGCCTCTGAGCTATTCCAGAAGTAGTGAGGAGGCTTTTT
TGGAGGCCTAGGCTTTTGCAAAAAGCTCCCGGGAGCTTGTATATCCATTTTCGGATCTGATCAAGAGACA
GGATGAGGATCGTTTCGCATGATTGAACAAGATGGATTGCACGCAGGTTCTCCGGCCGCTTGGGTGGAGA
GGCTATTCGGCTATGACTGGGCACAACAGACAATCGGCTGCTCTGATGCCGCCGTGTTCCGGCTGTCAGC
GCAGGGGCGCCCGGTTCTTTTTGTCAAGACCGACCTGTCCGGTGCCCTGAATGAACTGCAGGACGAGGCA
GCGCGGCTATCGTGGCTGGCCACGACGGGCGTTCCTTGCGCAGCTGTGCTCGACGTTGTCACTGAAGCGG
GAAGGGACTGGCTGCTATTGGGCGAAGTGCCGGGGCAGGATCTCCTGTCATCTCACCTTGCTCCTGCCGA
GAAAGTATCCATCATGGCTGATGCAATGCGGCGGCTGCATACGCTTGATCCGGCTACCTGCCCATTCGAC
CACCAAGCGAAACATCGCATCGAGCGAGCACGTACTCGGATGGAAGCCGGTCTTGTCGATCAGGATGATC
TGGACGAAGAGCATCAGGGGCTCGCGCCAGCCGAACTGTTCGCCAGGCTCAAGGCGCGCATGCCCGACGG
CGAGGATCTCGTCGTGACCCATGGCGATGCCTGCTTGCCGAATATCATGGTGGAAAATGGCCGCTTTTCT
GGATTCATCGACTGTGGCCGGCTGGGTGTGGCGGACCGCTATCAGGACATAGCGTTGGCTACCCGTGATA
TTGCTGAAGAGCTTGGCGGCGAATGGGCTGACCGCTTCCTCGTGCTTTACGGTATCGCCGCTCCCGATTC
GCAGCGCATCGCCTTCTATCGCCTTCTTGACGAGTTCTTCTGAGCGGGACTCTGGGGTTCGAAATGACCG
ACCAAGCGACGCCCAACCTGCCATCACGAGATTTCGATTCCACCGCCGCCTTCTATGAAAGGTTGGGCTT
CGGAATCGTTTTCCGGGACGCCGGCTGGATGATCCTCCAGCGCGGGGATCTCATGCTGGAGTTCTTCGCC
CACCCCAACTTGTTTATTGCAGCTTATAATGGTTACAAATAAAGCAATAGCATCACAAATTTCACAAATA
AAGCATTTTTTTCACTGCATTCTAGTTGTGGTTTGTCCAAACTCATCAATGTATCTTATCATGTCTGTAT
ACCGTCGACCTCTAGCTAGAGCTTGGCGTAATCATGGTCATAGCTGTTTCCTGTGTGAAATTGTTATCCG
CTCACAATTCCACACAACATACGAGCCGGAAGCATAAAGTGTAAAGCCTGGGGTGCCTAATGAGTGAGCT
AACTCACATTAATTGCGTTGCGCTCACTGCCCGCTTTCCAGTCGGGAAACCTGTCGTGCCAGCTGCATTA
ATGAATCGGCCAACGCGCGGGGAGAGGCGGTTTGCGTATTGGGCGCTCTTCCGCTTCCTCGCTCACTGAC
TCGCTGCGCTCGGTCGTTCGGCTGCGGCGAGCGGTATCAGCTCACTCAAAGGCGGTAATACGGTTATCCA
CAGAATCAGGGGATAACGCAGGAAAGAACATGTGAGCAAAAGGCCAGCAAAAGGCCAGGAACCGTAAAAA
GGCCGCGTTGCTGGCGTTTTTCCATAGGCTCCGCCCCCCTGACGAGCATCACAAAAATCGACGCTCAAGT
CAGAGGTGGCGAAACCCGACAGGACTATAAAGATACCAGGCGTTTCCCCCTGGAAGCTCCCTCGTGCGCT
CTCCTGTTCCGACCCTGCCGCTTACCGGATACCTGTCCGCCTTTCTCCCTTCGGGAAGCGTGGCGCTTTC
TCATAGCTCACGCTGTAGGTATCTCAGTTCGGTGTAGGTCGTTCGCTCCAAGCTGGGCTGTGTGCACGAA
CCCCCCGTTCAGCCCGACCGCTGCGCCTTATCCGGTAACTATCGTCTTGAGTCCAACCCGGTAAGACACG
ACTTATCGCCACTGGCAGCAGCCACTGGTAACAGGATTAGCAGAGCGAGGTATGTAGGCGGTGCTACAGA
GTTCTTGAAGTGGTGGCCTAACTACGGCTACACTAGAAGAACAGTATTTGGTATCTGCGCTCTGCTGAAG
CCAGTTACCTTCGGAAAAAGAGTTGGTAGCTCTTGATCCGGCAAACAAACCACCGCTGGTAGCGGTGGTT
TTTTTGTTTGCAAGCAGCAGATTACGCGCAGAAAAAAAGGATCTCAAGAAGATCCTTTGATCTTTTCTAC
GGGGTCTGACGCTCAGTGGAACGAAAACTCACGTTAAGGGATTTTGGTCATGAGATTATCAAAAAGGATC
TTCACCTAGATCCTTTTAAATTAAAAATGAAGTTTTAAATCAATCTAAAGTATATATGAGTAAACTTGGT
CTGACAGTTACCAATGCTTAATCAGTGAGGCACCTATCTCAGCGATCTGTCTATTTCGTTCATCCATAGT
TGCCTGACTCCCCGTCGTGTAGATAACTACGATACGGGAGGGCTTACCATCTGGCCCCAGTGCTGCAATG
ATACCGCGAGACCCACGCTCACCGGCTCCAGATTTATCAGCAATAAACCAGCCAGCCGGAAGGGCCGAGC
GCAGAAGTGGTCCTGCAACTTTATCCGCCTCCATCCAGTCTATTAATTGTTGCCGGGAAGCTAGAGTAAG
TAGTTCGCCAGTTAATAGTTTGCGCAACGTTGTTGCCATTGCTACAGGCATCGTGGTGTCACGCTCGTCG
TTTGGTATGGCTTCATTCAGCTCCGGTTCCCAACGATCAAGGCGAGTTACATGATCCCCCATGTTGTGCA
AAAAAGCGGTTAGCTCCTTCGGTCCTCCGATCGTTGTCAGAAGTAAGTTGGCCGCAGTGTTATCACTCAT
GGTTATGGCAGCACTGCATAATTCTCTTACTGTCATGCCATCCGTAAGATGCTTTTCTGTGACTGGTGAG
TACTCAACCAAGTCATTCTGAGAATAGTGTATGCGGCGACCGAGTTGCTCTTGCCCGGCGTCAATACGGG
ATAATACCGCGCCACATAGCAGAACTTTAAAAGTGCTCATCATTGGAAAACGTTCTTCGGGGCGAAAACT
CTCAAGGATCTTACCGCTGTTGAGATCCAGTTCGATGTAACCCACTCGTGCACCCAACTGATCTTCAGCA
TCTTTTACTTTCACCAGCGTTTCTGGGTGAGCAAAAACAGGAAGGCAAAATGCCGCAAAAAAGGGAATAA
GGGCGACACGGAAATGTTGAATACTCATACTCTTCCTTTTTCAATATTATTGAAGCATTTATCAGGGTTA
TTGTCTCATGAGCGGATACATATTTGAATGTATTTAGAAAAATAAACAAATAGGGGTTCCGCGCACATTT
CCCCGAAAAGTGCCACCTGACGTC
